>Addgene plasmid #51847 | pWZL-rCHES1 | depositor partial sequence | sequence record 86656 | resistantCHES1
ATGGGTCCAGTCATGCCTCCCAGTAAGAAGCCAGAAAGCTCAGGAATTAGTGTCTCCAGTGGACTGAGTC
AGTGTTACGGGGGCAGCGGTTTCTCCAAGGCCCTTCAGGAAGACGATGACCTCGACTTTTCTCTGCCTGA
CATCCGATTAGAAGAGGGGGCCATGGAAGATGAAGAGCTGACCAACCTGAACTGGCTGCACGAGAGCAAG
AACTTGCTGAAGAGCTTTGGGGAGTCGGTCCTCAGGAGTGTCAGCCCCGTCCAGGACCTGGACGATGACA
CCCCCCCATCCCCTGCCCACTCTGACATGCCCTACGATGCCAGGCAGAACCCCAACTGCAAACCCCCCTA
CTCCTTCAGCTGCCTCATATTTATGGCCATCGAGGACTCTCCAACCAAGCGCCTGCCAGTGAAGGATATC
TACAACTGGATCTTGGAACATTTTCCGTATTTTGCAAATGCACCTACTGGGTGGAAAAACTCAGTGAGAC
ACAATTTATCATTGAATAAGTGTTTTAAGAAAGTGGACAAAGAGAGGAGTCAGAGTATTGGGAAAGGGTC
GTTGTGGTGCATAGACCCAGAGTATAGACAAAATCTAATTCAGGCTTTGAAAAAGACACCTTATCACCCA
CACCCACACGTGTTCAATACACCTCCCACCTGTCCTCAGGCATATCAAAGCACATCAGGTCCACCCATCT
GGCCGGGAAGCACATTTTTTAAAAGAAATGGAGCCCTTCTCCAAGATCCTGACATTGATGCTGCCAGTGC
CATGATGCTTTTGAATACTCCCCCTGAGATACAAGCAGGTTTTCCTCCAGGAGTGATCCAAAATGGAGCG
CGGGTCCTGAGCCGAGGGCTGTTTCCTGGCGTGCGGCCGCTGCCAATCACTCCCATTGGGGTGACAGCGG
CCATGAGGAATGGCATCACCAGCTGCCGGATGCGGACTGAGAGTGAGCCATCTTGTGGCTCCCCAGTGGT
CAGCGGAGACCCCAAGGAGGATCACAACTACAGCAGTGCCAAGTCCTCCAACGCCCGGAGCACCTCGCCC
ACCAGCGACTCCATCTCCTCCTCCTCCTCCTCAGCCGACGACCACTATGAGTTTGCCACCAAGGGGAGCC
AGGAGGGCAGCGAGGGCAGCGAGGGGAGCTTCCGGAGCCACGAGAGCCCCAGCGACACGGAAGAGGACGA
CAGGAAGCACAGCCAGAAGGAGCCCAAGGATTCTCTGGGGGACAGCGGGTACGCATCCCAGCACAAGAAG
CGCCAGCACTTCGCCAAGGCCAGGAAGGTCCCCAGCGACACACTGCCCCTCAAAAAGAGACGCACCGAAA
AGCCCCCCGAGAGCGATGATGAGGAGATGAAAGAAGCGGCAGGGTCCCTCCTGCACTTAGCAGGGATCCG
GTCCTGTTTGAATAACATCACCAATCGGACGGCAAAGGGGCAGAAAGAGCAAAAGGAAACCACAAAAAAT
TAA
