>Addgene plasmid #51847 | pWZL-rCHES1 | addgene partial sequence | sequence record 91899 | pBABE5 5'-CTTTATCCAGCCCTCAC-3'
TGTGGTGGTACGTAGGAATTCGCCATGGGTCCAGTCATGCCTCCCAGTAAGAAGCCAGAAAGCTCAGGAA
TTAGTGTCTCCAGTGGACTGAGTCAGTGTTACGGGGGCAGCGGTTTCTCCAAGGCCCTTCAGGAAGACGA
TGACCTCGACTTTTCTCTGCCTGACATCCGATTAGAAGAGGGGGCCATGGAAGATGAAGAGCTGACCAAC
CTGAACTGGCTGCACGAGAGCAAGAACTTGCTGAAGAGCTTTGGGGAGTCGGTCCTCAGGAGTGTCAGCC
CCGTCCAGGACCTGGACGATGACACCCCCCCATCCCCTGCCCACTCTGACATGCCCTACGATGCCAGGCA
GAACCCCAACTGCAAACCCCCCTACTCCTTCAGCTGCCTCATATTTATGGCCATCGAGGACTCTCCAACC
AAGCGCCTGCCAGTGAAGGATATCTACAACTGGATCTTGGAACATTTTCCGTATTTTGCAAATGCACCTA
CTGGGTGGAAAAACTCAGTGAGACACAATTTATCATTGAATAAGTGTTTTAAGAAAGTGGACAAAGAGAG
GAGTCAGAGTATTGGGAAAGGGTCGTTGTGGTGCATAGACCCAGAGTATAGACAA
