>Addgene plasmid #51847 | pWZL-rCHES1 | addgene partial sequence | sequence record 91936 | pCDH-rev 5'-GCATTCCTTTGGCGAGAG-3'
GGGCCAGGTTTCCGGGCCCTCACATTGCCAAAAGACGGCAATATGGTGGAAAATAACCGGAATTGGTCGA
GTTAATTTTTTGTGGTTTCCTTTTGCTCTTTCTGCCCCTTTGCCGTCCGATTGGTGATGTTATTCAAACA
GGACCGGATCCCTGCTAAGTGCAGGAGGGACCCTGCCGCTTCTTTCATCTCCTCATCATCGCTCTCGGGG
GGCTTTTCGGTGCGTCTCTTTTTGAGGGGCAGTGTGTCGCTGGGGACCTTCCTGGCCTTGGCGAAGTGCT
GGCGCTTCTTGTGCTGGGATGCGTACCCGCTGTCCCCCAGAGAATCCTTGGGCTCCTTCTGGCTGTGCTT
CCTGTCGTCCTCTTCCGTGTCGCTGGGGCTCTCGTGGCTCCGGAAGCTCCCCTCGCTGCCCTCGCTGCCC
TCCTGGCTCCCCTTGGTGGCAAACTCATAGTGGTCGTCGGCTGAGGAGGAGGAGGAGGAGATGGAGTCGC
TGGTGGGCGAGGTGCTCCGGGCGTTGGAGGACTTGGCACTGCTGTAGTTGTGATCCTCCTTGGGGTCTCC
GCTGACCACTGGGGAGCCACAAGATGGCTCACTCTCAGTCCGCATCCGGCAGCTGGTGATGCCATTCCTC
ATGGCCGCTGTCACCCCAATGGGAGTGATTGGCAGCGGCCGCACGCCAGGAAACAGCCCTCGGCTCA
