[The description below was written by a language model from this plasmid's Addgene catalogue record.]
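Description:
pWZL-rCHES1 is a retroviral expression plasmid built on the pWZL backbone, carrying the human CHES1 gene (also known as FOXN3), which encodes a forkhead-family transcription factor. The plasmid is maintained in E. coli as a high-copy construct under ampicillin selection, and it provides a hygromycin marker for selecting mammalian cells that have been stably transduced. As a retroviral vector, it is meant to be introduced into packaging cells to produce viral particles that integrate the expression cassette into dividing target cells. No feature table accompanies the record, so the promoter driving CHES1, the arrangement linking the insert to the hygromycin marker, and the presence of any epitope tag are not stated.

The defining feature of the insert is that its mRNA is resistant to an shRNA directed against CHES1, which the "r" in the name reflects. Such resistance is normally achieved by altering the shRNA target site without changing the encoded protein, though the record does not specify the particular changes made or which shRNA is evaded. This makes the construct a rescue reagent: endogenous CHES1 can be knocked down by shRNA while the resistant version is co-expressed, so that reversal of the knockdown phenotype shows the effect is specific to loss of CHES1 rather than an off-target consequence. The associated work concerns the role of CHES1/FOXN3 in controlling cell proliferation through repression of PIM2 and protein biosynthesis, and the plasmid fits that kind of knockdown-and-rescue experiment as well as stable CHES1 overexpression.
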