Addgene plasmid #51847: pWZL-rCHES1
Purpose: encodes a CHES1 mRNA that is resistant to shRNA against CHES1
Depositing lab: Gerardo Ferbeyre. Depositing organization: University of Montreal. Publication: CHES1/FOXN3 regulates cell proliferation by repressing PIM2 and protein biosynthesis. Huot G, Vernier M, Bourdeau V, Doucet L, Saint-Germain E, Gaumont-Leclerc MF, Moro A, Ferbeyre G. Mol Biol Cell. 2014 Mar;25(5):554-65. doi: 10.1091/mbc.E13-02-0110. Epub 2014 Jan 8. PubMed 24403608.
Backbone
  Vector backbone: pWZL
  Vector type: Retroviral
  Selectable markers: Hygromycin
Growth in bacteria
  Bacterial resistance: Ampicillin, 100 μg/mL
  Growth temperature: 37°C
  Growth strain: Top10
  Copy number: High Copy
Gene/Insert
  Gene/Insert name: CHES1 (alt name: FOXN3)
  Species: H. sapiens (human)
  Entrez Gene: FOXN3 (a.k.a. C14orf116, CHES1, PRO1635)
Terms and licenses: Academic/Nonprofit Terms; Industry Terms: Not Available to Industry
How to cite: pWZL-rCHES1 was a gift from Gerardo Ferbeyre (Addgene plasmid # 51847 ; http://n2t.net/addgene:51847 ; RRID:Addgene_51847)
